>Addgene plasmid #63569 | pBa-eGFP-flag-BicD2 594-FKBP | addgene partial sequence | sequence record 107789 | EGFP-C 5'-CATGGTCCTGCTGGAGTTCGTG-3'
GACGAGCTGTACATGGATATCATGGATTACAAGGATGACGATGACAAATCTCATTCCGCGCCGTCGGAGG
AGGAGGAGTATGCGCGTCTGGTGATGGAGGCGCAGCCGGAGTGGCTGCGCGCCGAGGTGAAGCGGCTGTC
CCACGAGCTGGCCGAGACCACGCGTGAGAAGATCCAGGCGGCCGAGTATGGACTGGCGGTGCTGGAGGAG
AAGCACCAGCTCAAGCTGCAGTTCGAGGAGCTCGAGGTGGACTATGAGGCCATCCGCAGCGAGATGGAGC
AGCTCAAAGAGGCATTTGGCCAGGCACATACAAACCACAAGAAGGTGGCTGCTGATGGTGAGAGCCGGGA
GGAGAGCCTGATCCAGGAGTCGGCCTCCAAGGAGCAGTACTACGTGCGGAAGGTGCTGGAGCTGCAGACA
GAGCTGAAACAGCTGCGCAACGTCCTCACCAACACCCAGTCTGAGAATGAGCGCCTCACGTCTGTGGCCC
AGGAGCTAAAAGAGATCAACCAGAATGTGGAGATCCAGCGTGGTCGCCTGCGGGATGACATCAAGGAGTA
CAAGTTCCGGGAGGCCCGTCTACTTCAGGACTACTCAGAGCTGGAGGAGGAGAACATCAGCCTGCAGAAA
CAAGTGTCTGTGCTCAGGCAGAACCAGGTGGAGTTTGAGGGCCTCAAGCATGAAATCAAGCGCCTGGAGG
AGGAGACAGAGTACCTCAACAGCCAGCTAGAGGATGCCATCCGGCTTAAGGAGATCTCTGAACGGCAGTT
