>Addgene plasmid #63569 | pBa-eGFP-flag-BicD2 594-FKBP | addgene partial sequence | sequence record 109283 | SV40pA-R 5'-GAAATTTGTGATGCTATTGC-3'
AGTTAACAACAACAATTGCATTCATTTTATGTTTCAGGTTCAGGGGGAGGTGTGGGAGGTTTTTTAAAGC
AAGTAAAACCTCTACAGATGTGATATGGCTGATTATGATCCTCAATAACTAGTTTCCAGTTTTAGAAGCT
CCACATCGAAGACGAGAGTGGCATGTGGTGGGATGATGCCTGGGTGCCCAGTGGCACCATAGGCATAATC
TGGAGATATAGTCAGTTTGGCTCTCTGACCCACACTCATCTGGGCAACCCCTTCTTCCCAGCCTCGGATC
ACCTCCTGCTTGCCTAGCATAAACTTAAAGGGCTTGTTTCTGTCCCGGGAGGAATCAAATTTCTTTCCAT
CTTCAAGCATCCCGGTGTAGTGCACCACGCAGGTCTGGCCGCGCTTGGGGAAGGTGCGCCCGTCTCCTGG
GGAGATGGTTTCCACCTGCACTCCTCTAGAGACGGTCCGATCTGCTCGGCCCACCTCTGTGGCCAACAGC
CCCTTGGGCAAGAGGACAGGTGACCGGCGCCCGCGGCCCTCTGGGCTGGTGCGGCCAGCCTTGCCCTGGC
CCTCACGATAATAGTCGAGCATGACACGGTTGGGCGTCTCGTTGTTGCACATGCACACATGGTGGTAGAG
GTTGGCCAGCTCCTCGCTGAAGGTCACCAGCTCATCCTGAGCCACATTCAGGCTGCCCTGGGTCTCACCA
GCCACATCGCTCACCTTCTTCAGCTCCTTTTCCAGATGGGCCAGCAGCTCTCGGTCCTGGTGGCTAGCCT
TCTCCAGCAGA
