[The description below was written by a language model from this plasmid's Addgene catalogue record.]
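Description:
pBa-eGFP-flag-BicD2 594-FKBP is a mammalian expression plasmid of about 8.9 kb, built on the pBa-eGFP-FKBP backbone, in which the chicken beta-actin promoter drives the transgene. It is maintained in bacteria as a high-copy plasmid under ampicillin selection. The record gives no feature table, so the origin of replication, polyadenylation signal and any other backbone elements are not stated. The depositors note that the pBa backbone is prone to recombination, which is why recombination-tolerant cloning strains are preferred for propagating it and recombination-based cloning is discouraged.

The payload is a single fusion protein. An approximately 1.8 kb fragment of mouse Bicaudal D2 (Bicd2) covering residues 1–594, without its own start methionine, was inserted by restriction cloning between BsrGI and RsrII sites, both of which were retained. It sits in frame between an N-terminal eGFP supplied by the backbone and a C-terminal FKBP domain, also from the backbone, with a FLAG epitope carried on the insert immediately upstream of BicD2. eGFP allows live imaging of the fusion, and FLAG provides an antibody handle. FKBP is a standard chemically inducible dimerization module that pairs with an FRB-tagged partner when a rapamycin-type ligand is added.

The N-terminal portion of BicD2 is generally known as a dynein motor-recruiting adaptor fragment. Together with the associated study on binding between Rabs, kinesins and endosomal subpopulations, this suggests the construct is used for inducible linkage of motor activity to a tagged vesicle or organelle protein in cultured cells. The record itself does not spell out this application.
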