Addgene plasmid #63569: pBa-eGFP-flag-BicD2 594-FKBP
Purpose: Bicaudal D protein aa1-594 (excluding start Met) tagged with N-terminal eGFP and flag and a C-terminal FKBP
Depositing lab: Gary Banker & Marvin Bentley. Depositing organization: Oregon Health & Science University. Publication: A novel assay reveals preferential binding between Rabs, kinesins, and specific endosomal subpopulations. Bentley M, Decker H, Luisi J, Banker G. J Cell Biol. 2015 Feb 2;208(3):273-281. Epub 2015 Jan 26. 10.1083/jcb.201408056 PubMed 25624392.
Backbone
  Vector backbone: pBa-eGFP-FKBP
  Backbone size w/o insert (bp): 7041
  Total vector size (bp): 8871
  Vector type: Mammalian Expression
Growth in bacteria
  Bacterial resistance: Ampicillin, 100 μg/mL
  Growth temperature: 37°C
  Growth strain: Stbl3
  Copy number: High Copy
Gene/Insert
  Gene/Insert name: Bicaudal D protein (alt name: BicD2)
  Species: M. musculus (mouse)
  Insert size (bp): 1830
  Mutation: no start methionine, aa1-594
  GenBank ID: AJ250106
  Entrez Gene: Bicd2
  Promoter: chicken Beta Actin
  Tag / fusion protein: eGFP (N terminal on backbone); flag (N terminal on insert); FKBP (C terminal on backbone)
  Cloning method: Restriction Enzyme; 5′ cloning site BsrGI (not destroyed); 3′ cloning site RsrII (not destroyed)
  Sequencing primers: 5′ CCAACGAGAAGCGCGATCACAT; 3′ GATGAGTTTGGACAAACCAC
Resource information
  A portion of this plasmid was derived from a plasmid made by: bicaudal D2 mouse from ATCC
Terms and licenses: Academic/Nonprofit Terms; Industry Terms: Not Available to Industry
Depositor comments: pBa vector is susceptable to recombination and should not be grown in fast growing bacteria or cloned using recombination. XL 10-Gold, Stbl3, OmniMax2, DH5alpha, and XL 1-Blue are suitable growth strains.
How to cite: pBa-eGFP-flag-BicD2 594-FKBP was a gift from Gary Banker & Marvin Bentley (Addgene plasmid # 63569 ; http://n2t.net/addgene:63569 ; RRID:Addgene_63569)
