LOCUS       Exported 8871 bp ds-DNA circular SYN 12-MAY-2021
DEFINITION  Bicaudal D protein aa1-594 (excluding start Met) tagged with
            N-terminal eGFP and flag and a C-terminal FKBP.
ACCESSION   .
VERSION     .
KEYWORDS    pBa-eGFP-flag-BicD2 594-FKBP
SOURCE      synthetic DNA construct
  ORGANISM  synthetic DNA construct
REFERENCE   1 (bases 1 to 8871)
  AUTHORS   Bentley M, Decker H, Luisi J, Banker G
  TITLE     A novel assay reveals preferential binding between Rabs, kinesins,
            and specific endosomal subpopulations.
  JOURNAL   J Cell Biol. 2015 Feb 2;208(3):273-281. Epub 2015 Jan 26.
  PUBMED    25624392
REFERENCE   2 (bases 1 to 8871)
  AUTHORS   .
  TITLE     Direct Submission
  JOURNAL   Exported May 12, 2021 from SnapGene Server 1.1.58
            http://www.snapgene.com
FEATURES             Location/Qualifiers
     source          1..8871
                     /organism="synthetic DNA construct"
                     /mol_type="other DNA"
     promoter        1..276
                     /label=chicken beta-actin promoter
     primer_bind     1209..1231
                     /label=pCAGGS-5
                     /note="Chimeric intron in CAG promoter, forward primer"
     CDS             1299..2012
                     /codon_start=1
                     /product="enhanced GFP"
                     /label=EGFP
                     /translation="MVSKGEELFTGVVPILVELDGDVNGHKFSVSGEGEGDATYGKLTL
                     KFICTTGKLPVPWPTLVTTLTYGVQCFSRYPDHMKQHDFFKSAMPEGYVQERTIFFKDD
                     GNYKTRAEVKFEGDTLVNRIELKGIDFKEDGNILGHKLEYNYNSHNVYIMADKQKNGIK
                     VNFKIRHNIEDGSVQLADHYQQNTPIGDGPVLLPDNHYLSTQSALSKDPNEKRDHMVLL
                     EFVTAAGITLGMDELY"
     CDS             1299..2012
                     /codon_start=1
                     /product="the original enhanced GFP (Yang et al., 1996)"
                     /label=EGFP
                     /note="mammalian codon-optimized"
                     /translation="MVSKGEELFTGVVPILVELDGDVNGHKFSVSGEGEGDATYGKLTL
                     KFICTTGKLPVPWPTLVTTLTYGVQCFSRYPDHMKQHDFFKSAMPEGYVQERTIFFKDD
                     GNYKTRAEVKFEGDTLVNRIELKGIDFKEDGNILGHKLEYNYNSHNVYIMADKQKNGIK
                     VNFKIRHNIEDGSVQLADHYQQNTPIGDGPVLLPDNHYLSTQSALSKDPNEKRDHMVLL
                     EFVTAAGITLGMDELY"
     primer_bind     complement(1344..1365)
                     /label=EGFP-N
                     /note="EGFP, reverse primer"
     primer_bind     complement(1605..1624)
                     /label=EXFP-R
                     /note="For distinguishing EGFP variants, reverse primer"
     primer_bind     1952..1973
                     /label=EGFP-C
                     /note="EGFP, forward primer"
     CDS             2025..2048
                     /codon_start=1
                     /product="FLAG(R) epitope tag, followed by an enterokinase
                     cleavage site"
                     /label=FLAG
                     /translation="DYKDDDDK"
     CDS             3852..4172
                     /codon_start=1
                     /product="human FK506-binding protein FKBP12"
                     /label=FKBP
                     /translation="GVQVETISPGDGRTFPKRGQTCVVHYTGMLEDGKKFDSSRDRNKP
                     FKFMLGKQEVIRGWEEGVAQMSVGQRAKLTISPDYAYGATGHPGIIPPHATLVFDVELL
                     KLE"
     polyA_signal    4292..4425
                     /label=SV40 poly(A) signal
                     /note="SV40 polyadenylation signal"
     primer_bind     4382..4401
                     /label=EBV-rev
                     /note="SV40 polyA terminator, reverse primer"
     primer_bind     complement(4457..4473)
                     /label=M13 rev
                     /note="common sequencing primer, one of multiple similar
                     variants"
     primer_bind     complement(4457..4473)
                     /label=M13 Reverse
                     /note="In lacZ gene. Also called M13-rev"
     primer_bind     complement(4470..4492)
                     /label=M13/pUC Reverse
                     /note="In lacZ gene"
     protein_bind    4481..4497
                     /label=lac operator
                     /bound_moiety="lac repressor encoded by lacI"
                     /note="The lac repressor binds to the lac operator to
                     inhibit transcription in E. coli. This inhibition can be
                     relieved by adding lactose or
                     isopropyl-beta-D-thiogalactopyranoside (IPTG)."
     promoter        complement(4505..4535)
                     /label=lac promoter
                     /note="promoter for the E. coli lac operon"
     protein_bind    4550..4571
                     /label=CAP binding site
                     /bound_moiety="E. coli catabolite activator protein"
                     /note="CAP binding activates transcription in the presence
                     of cAMP."
     primer_bind     complement(4688..4705)
                     /label=L4440
                     /note="L4440 vector, forward primer"
     rep_origin      complement(4859..5447)
                     /direction=LEFT
                     /label=ori
                     /note="high-copy-number ColE1/pMB1/pBR322/pUC origin of
                     replication"
     primer_bind     complement(4939..4958)
                     /label=pBR322ori-F
                     /note="pBR322 origin, forward primer"
     CDS             complement(5618..6478)
                     /codon_start=1
                     /gene="bla"
                     /product="beta-lactamase"
                     /label=AmpR
                     /note="confers resistance to ampicillin, carbenicillin, and
                     related antibiotics"
                     /translation="MSIQHFRVALIPFFAAFCLPVFAHPETLVKVKDAEDQLGARVGYI
                     ELDLNSGKILESFRPEERFPMMSTFKVLLCGAVLSRIDAGQEQLGRRIHYSQNDLVEYS
                     PVTEKHLTDGMTVRELCSAAITMSDNTAANLLLTTIGGPKELTAFLHNMGDHVTRLDRW
                     EPELNEAIPNDERDTTMPVAMATTLRKLLTGELLTLASRQQLIDWMEADKVAGPLLRSA
                     LPAGWFIADKSGAGERGSRGIIAALGPDGKPSRIVVIYTTGSQATMDERNRQIAEIGAS
                     LIKHW"
     primer_bind     6241..6260
                     /label=Amp-R
                     /note="Ampicillin resistance gene, reverse primer"
     promoter        complement(6479..6583)
                     /gene="bla"
                     /label=AmpR promoter
     primer_bind     6651..6669
                     /label=pBRforEco
                     /note="pBR322 vectors, upsteam of EcoRI site, forward
                     primer"
     primer_bind     complement(6707..6729)
                     /label=pGEX 3'
                     /note="pGEX vectors, reverse primer"
     primer_bind     6829..6848
                     /label=pRS-marker
                     /note="pRS vectors, use to sequence yeast selectable
                     marker"
     primer_bind     7042..7064
                     /label=M13/pUC Forward
                     /note="In lacZ gene"
     primer_bind     7056..7073
                     /label=M13 Forward
                     /note="In lacZ gene. Also called M13-F20 or M13 (-21)
                     Forward"
     primer_bind     7057..7073
                     /label=M13 fwd
                     /note="common sequencing primer, one of multiple similar
                     variants"
ORIGIN
        1 tcgaggtgag ccccacgttc tgcttcactc tccccatctc ccccccctcc ccacccccaa
       61 ttttgtattt atttattttt taattatttt gtgcagcgat gggggcgggg gggggggggg
      121 cgcgcgccag gcggggcggg gcggggcgag gggcggggcg gggcgaggcg gagaggtgcg
      181 gcggcagcca atcagagcgg cgcgctccga aagtttcctt ttatggcgag gcggcggcgg
      241 cggcggccct ataaaaagcg aagcgcgcgg cgggcgggag tcgctgcgtt gccttcgccc
      301 cgtgccccgc tccgcgccgc ctcgcgccgc ccgccccggc tctgactgac cgcgttactc
      361 ccacaggtga gcgggcggga cggcccttct cctccgggct gtaattagcg cttggtttaa
      421 tgacggctcg tttcttttct gtggctgcgt gaaagcctta aagggctccg ggagggccct
      481 ttgtgcgggg gggagcggct cggggggtgc gtgcgtgtgt gtgtgcgtgg ggagcgccgc
      541 gtgcggcccg cgctgcccgg cggctgtgag cgctgcgggc gcggcgcggg gctttgtgcg
      601 ctccgcgtgt gcgcgagggg agcgcggccg ggggcggtgc cccgcggtgc gggggggctg
      661 cgaggggaac aaaggctgcg tgcggggtgt gtgcgtgggg gggtgagcag ggggtgtggg
      721 cgcggcggtc gggctgtaac ccccccctgc acccccctcc ccgagttgct gagcacggcc
      781 cggcttcggg tgcggggctc cgtgcggggc gtggcgcggg gctcgccgtg ccgggcgggg
      841 ggtggcggca ggtgggggtg ccgggcgggg cggggccgcc tcgggccggg gagggctcgg
      901 gggaggggcg cggcggcccc ggagcgccgg cggctgtcga ggcgcggcga gccgcagcca
      961 ttgcctttta tggtaatcgt gcgagagggc gcagggactt cctttgtccc aaatctggcg
     1021 gagccgaaat ctgggaggcg ccgccgcacc ccctctagcg ggcgcgggcg aagcggtgcg
     1081 gcgccggcag gaaggaaatg ggcggggagg gccttcgtgc gtcgccgcgc cgccgtcccc
     1141 ttctccatct ccagcctcgg ggctgccgca gggggacggc tgccttcggg ggggacgggg
     1201 cagggcgggg ttcggcttct ggcgtgtgac cggcggggtt tatatcttcc cttctctgtt
     1261 cctccgcagc ccccaagctt ggcgcgccta ggcctaccat ggtgagcaag ggcgaggagc
     1321 tgttcaccgg ggtggtgccc atcctggtcg agctggacgg cgacgtaaac ggccacaagt
     1381 tcagcgtgtc cggcgagggc gagggcgatg ccacctacgg caagctgacc ctgaagttca
     1441 tctgcaccac cggcaagctg cccgtgccct ggcccaccct cgtgaccacc ctgacctacg
     1501 gcgtgcagtg cttcagccgc taccccgacc acatgaagca gcacgacttc ttcaagtccg
     1561 ccatgcccga aggctacgtc caggagcgca ccatcttctt caaggacgac ggcaactaca
     1621 agacccgcgc cgaggtgaag ttcgagggcg acaccctggt gaaccgcatc gagctgaagg
     1681 gcatcgactt caaggaggac ggcaacatcc tggggcacaa gctggagtac aactacaaca
     1741 gccacaacgt ctatatcatg gccgacaagc agaagaacgg catcaaggtg aacttcaaga
     1801 tccgccacaa catcgaggac ggcagcgtgc agctcgccga ccactaccag cagaacaccc
     1861 ccatcggcga cggccccgtg ctgctgcccg acaaccacta cctgagcacc cagtccgccc
     1921 tgagcaaaga ccccaacgag aagcgcgatc acatggtcct gctggagttc gtgaccgccg
     1981 ccgggatcac tctcggcatg gacgagctgt acatggatat catggattac aaggatgacg
     2041 atgacaaatc tcattccgcg ccgtcggagg aggaggagta tgcgcgtctg gtgatggagg
     2101 cgcagccgga gtggctgcgc gccgaggtga agcggctgtc ccacgagctg gccgagacca
     2161 cgcgtgagaa gatccaggcg gccgagtatg gactggcggt gctggaggag aagcaccagc
     2221 tcaagctgca gttcgaggag ctcgaggtgg actatgaggc catccgcagc gagatggagc
     2281 agctcaaaga ggcatttggc caggcacata caaaccacaa gaaggtggct gctgatggtg
     2341 agagccggga ggagagcctg atccaggagt cggcctccaa ggagcagtac tacgtgcgga
     2401 aggtgctgga gctgcagaca gagctgaaac agctgcgcaa cgtcctcacc aacacccagt
     2461 ctgagaatga gcgcctcacg tctgtggccc aggagctaaa agagatcaac cagaatgtgg
     2521 agatccagcg tggtcgcctg cgggatgaca tcaaggagta caagttccgg gaggcccgtc
     2581 tacttcagga ctactcagag ctggaggagg agaacatcag cctgcagaaa caagtgtctg
     2641 tgctcaggca gaaccaggtg gagtttgagg gcctcaagca tgaaatcaag cgcctggagg
     2701 aggagacaga gtacctcaac agccagctag aggatgccat ccggcttaag gagatctctg
     2761 aacggcagtt ggaggaggcg ctggagacac tgaagacaga gcgggagcag aagaacaacc
     2821 tgcgcaagga gttgtcgcac tacatgagca tcaacgattc cttctatacc agccacctgc
     2881 aggtctcctt agatggcctc aagttcagtg atgatactgt caccgcagag cccaacaatg
     2941 acgccgaagc cctggtcaat ggctttgagc acagtggctt ggtcaaatca tccttggaca
     3001 acaagacatc cacacccagg aaggatggcc tagctccacc ctcccccagc ctcgtctctg
     3061 acctgctcag tgagctccac atatctgaga tccagaagct gaaacagcag ctggtgcaga
     3121 tggagcggga gaaggtgggc ctgctggcaa cactgcagga cacacagaag cagctggagc
     3181 aggctcgggg aaccctctct gagcagcatg agaaggtgaa tcgtctcaca gagaacctta
     3241 gtgccctccg gcgcctgcag gctggcaagg agcgacagac ctcgttggat aatgagaagg
     3301 accgtgacag ccacgaagac ggtgactact atgaggtgga catcaatggg cctgagatcc
     3361 tggcctgcaa gtaccacgtg gctgtggctg aggctggcga gctccgggag cagctcaagg
     3421 cgttgcgcag cacacacgaa gctcgcgaag cccagcacgc agaagaaaag ggccggtatg
     3481 aggctgaggg ccaggcactc actgagaaga tctctctgct ggagaaggct agccaccagg
     3541 accgagagct gctggcccat ctggaaaagg agctgaagaa ggtgagcgat gtggctggtg
     3601 agacccaggg cagcctgaat gtggctcagg atgagctggt gaccttcagc gaggagctgg
     3661 ccaacctcta ccaccatgtg tgcatgtgca acaacgagac gcccaaccgt gtcatgctcg
     3721 actattatcg tgagggccag ggcaaggctg gccgcaccag cccagagggc cgcgggcgcc
     3781 ggtcacctgt cctcttgccc aaggggctgt tggccacaga ggtgggccga gcagatcgga
     3841 ccgtctctag aggagtgcag gtggaaacca tctccccagg agacgggcgc accttcccca
     3901 agcgcggcca gacctgcgtg gtgcactaca ccgggatgct tgaagatgga aagaaatttg
     3961 attcctcccg ggacagaaac aagcccttta agtttatgct aggcaagcag gaggtgatcc
     4021 gaggctggga agaaggggtt gcccagatga gtgtgggtca gagagccaaa ctgactatat
     4081 ctccagatta tgcctatggt gccactgggc acccaggcat catcccacca catgccactc
     4141 tcgtcttcga tgtggagctt ctaaaactgg aaactagtta ttgaggatca taatcagcca
     4201 tatcacatct gtagaggttt tacttgcttt aaaaaacctc ccacacctcc ccctgaacct
     4261 gaaacataaa atgaatgcaa ttgttgttgt taacttgttt attgcagctt ataatggtta
     4321 caaataaagc aatagcatca caaattcaca aataaagcat ttttttcact gcattctagt
     4381 tgtggtttgt ccaaactcat caatgtatct tatcatgtct ggatccccgg gtaccgagct
     4441 cgaattcgta atcatggtca tagctgtttc ctgtgtgaaa ttgttatccg ctcacaattc
     4501 cacacaacat acgagccgga agcataaagt gtaaagcctg gggtgcctaa tgagtgagct
     4561 aactcacatt aattgcgttg cgctcactgc ccgctttcca gtcgggaaac ctgtcgtgcc
     4621 agctgcatta atgaatcggc caacgcgcgg ggagaggcgg tttgcgtatt gggcgctctt
     4681 ccgcttcctc gctcactgac tcgctgcgct cggtcgttcg gctgcggcga gcggtatcag
     4741 ctcactcaaa ggcggtaata cggttatcca cagaatcagg ggataacgca ggaaagaaca
     4801 tgtgagcaaa aggccagcaa aaggccagga accgtaaaaa ggccgcgttg ctggcgtttt
     4861 tccataggct ccgcccccct gacgagcatc acaaaaatcg acgctcaagt cagaggtggc
     4921 gaaacccgac aggactataa agataccagg cgtttccccc tggaagctcc ctcgtgcgct
     4981 ctcctgttcc gaccctgccg cttaccggat acctgtccgc ctttctccct tcgggaagcg
     5041 tggcgctttc tcatagctca cgctgtaggt atctcagttc ggtgtaggtc gttcgctcca
     5101 agctgggctg tgtgcacgaa ccccccgttc agcccgaccg ctgcgcctta tccggtaact
     5161 atcgtcttga gtccaacccg gtaagacacg acttatcgcc actggcagca gccactggta
     5221 acaggattag cagagcgagg tatgtaggcg gtgctacaga gttcttgaag tggtggccta
     5281 actacggcta cactagaagg acagtatttg gtatctgcgc tctgctgaag ccagttacct
     5341 tcggaaaaag agttggtagc tcttgatccg gcaaacaaac caccgctggt agcggtggtt
     5401 tttttgtttg caagcagcag attacgcgca gaaaaaaagg atctcaagaa gatcctttga
     5461 tcttttctac ggggtctgac gctcagtgga acgaaaactc acgttaaggg attttggtca
     5521 tgagattatc aaaaaggatc ttcacctaga tccttttaaa ttaaaaatga agttttaaat
     5581 caatctaaag tatatatgag taaacttggt ctgacagtta ccaatgctta atcagtgagg
     5641 cacctatctc agcgatctgt ctatttcgtt catccatagt tgcctgactc cccgtcgtgt
     5701 agataactac gatacgggag ggcttaccat ctggccccag tgctgcaatg ataccgcgag
     5761 acccacgctc accggctcca gatttatcag caataaacca gccagccgga agggccgagc
     5821 gcagaagtgg tcctgcaact ttatccgcct ccatccagtc tattaattgt tgccgggaag
     5881 ctagagtaag tagttcgcca gttaatagtt tgcgcaacgt tgttgccatt gctacaggca
     5941 tcgtggtgtc acgctcgtcg tttggtatgg cttcattcag ctccggttcc caacgatcaa
     6001 ggcgagttac atgatccccc atgttgtgca aaaaagcggt tagctccttc ggtcctccga
     6061 tcgttgtcag aagtaagttg gccgcagtgt tatcactcat ggttatggca gcactgcata
     6121 attctcttac tgtcatgcca tccgtaagat gcttttctgt gactggtgag tactcaacca
     6181 agtcattctg agaatagtgt atgcggcgac cgagttgctc ttgcccggcg tcaatacggg
     6241 ataataccgc gccacatagc agaactttaa aagtgctcat cattggaaaa cgttcttcgg
     6301 ggcgaaaact ctcaaggatc ttaccgctgt tgagatccag ttcgatgtaa cccactcgtg
     6361 cacccaactg atcttcagca tcttttactt tcaccagcgt ttctgggtga gcaaaaacag
     6421 gaaggcaaaa tgccgcaaaa aagggaataa gggcgacacg gaaatgttga atactcatac
     6481 tcttcctttt tcaatattat tgaagcattt atcagggtta ttgtctcatg agcggataca
     6541 tatttgaatg tatttagaaa aataaacaaa taggggttcc gcgcacattt ccccgaaaag
     6601 tgccacctga cgtctaagaa accattatta tcatgacatt aacctataaa aataggcgta
     6661 tcacgaggcc ctttcgtctc gcgcgtttcg gtgatgacgg tgaaaacctc tgacacatgc
     6721 agctcccgga gacggtcaca gcttgtctgt aagcggatgc cgggagcaga caagcccgtc
     6781 agggcgcgtc agcgggtgtt ggcgggtgtc ggggttggct taactatgcg gcatcagagc
     6841 agattgtact gagagtgcac catatgcggt gtgaaatacc gcacagatgc gtaaggagaa
     6901 aataccgcat caggcgccat tcgccattca ggctgcgcaa ctgttgggaa gggcgatcgg
     6961 tgcgggcctc ttcgctatta cgccagctgg cgaaaggggg atgtgctgca aggcgattaa
     7021 gttgggtaac gccagggttt tcccagtcac gacgttgtaa aacgacggcc agtgccaagt
     7081 tgggatcttt gcattggccc acggctctca ggatggggat gctccccttc agcacccggt
     7141 tccccttgga aactgatggt cctggctctg tggcatggca gtggcactgt gaggagcccc
     7201 taccagcagc acacagtggg tttggcactg ccacgctccg gatgccgcgc tctgatccaa
     7261 ccccataatc aagggaaccc gaattgcccc atcattgccc ccaccacccc catcctgccg
     7321 ggccctcaca ccccacgctg ccttgtggtg acattcccca gcccaaaccc acggcttcat
     7381 ggctaccgcg gggcatttcc cattgccgcc ccattatcag ctctgcacac ctcccgctgt
     7441 acccatgcct cgtggctgcc cttctttgac gtataatctt ctaattaata cccggccttg
     7501 tcaaagtgga gcacaaacgt taattaattc cccagcaggc aggtaattaa cagtgtgact
     7561 ccctttttgc tgcgagtggg gctgatacag agagatgtgg cactatggag cccacggggt
     7621 cctggcactg ggtgcccacg gaggtcccca tgtgctgcag tgtcaccgcc tccgaggtga
     7681 cagtattgtc cctgcggtgt ccctgcagct cagctctgtc cacagggcca cctccagttt
     7741 ggaggggaca caatgcagcc ccgatgcaac ccatcctcgc agcatcccag ggacaaagac
     7801 cccactgcaa gaccgcacac agggctgggt cccgctcccc taatatctac agtgcttttg
     7861 catggcccct taatcaatgc agttaatcag catgcgctca tgcaccgctc tggagctgca
     7921 aagcccctcg cagcgctgct caccaacacc gcgcaccgcc ccggcccagc ctgcagcacg
     7981 cgctgcaaac aggaaagaaa caaaatattg cccaaatgta ggcaaaggca ttcggctgcc
     8041 ttgacctccg ccgggccggg ccctgcctga ctcagctcct tactcagcgc tcgcttcctc
     8101 cctccggctg ccaccgccgc agcgcacacc ctgacaaaga gtggccctta acgggctctg
     8161 aggtgcaccc agcagtgcac tcagcagtcc aagggccggc ctggaggttt gcaccgctac
     8221 gtgctgacat tagcattgaa cttggccctg ggtagtgctg caggccgggc ggggtgggtg
     8281 tagagagtgc agcgcgcgtt gcacccggtg ccccttcccc tcccttgcat cccagcaggc
     8341 tgcaccccag caccaggccc gtgcatgcat gctcctggtg ttattgcagc ctggtgcatg
     8401 catgcgtctt agtggtgcag cgctgtgcat gcatcctcct tggtgtgtag cagcttagtg
     8461 catgcatacc cctcggtgtt attgctgctc tgtgcacgca cgctcattgt atcacttcat
     8521 cccagtgcat gcactcacac tggagcgatt gctgctcggt gcacgcacac tcattgtatc
     8581 acgtcagctc agtggctgca cgcacaccgg tgttattgct gctcggtgcg tgcatgcaca
     8641 tcagtgtcgc tgcagctcag tgcatgcacg ctcattgccc atcgctatcc ctgcctctcc
     8701 tgctggcgct ccccgggagg tgacttcaag gggaccgcag gaccacctcg ggggtggggg
     8761 gagggctgca cacgcggacc ccgctccccc tccccaacaa agcactgtgg aatcaaaaag
     8821 gggggagggg ggatggaggg gcgcgtcaca cccccgcccc acaccctcac c
//
